>Addgene plasmid #85877 | AB.pCCL.sin.cPPT.GFP.miR-188-3p.sensor.PGK.dNGFR.WPRE | addgene full sequence | sequence record 170121 | Addgene NGS Result
GGATCACTCTCGGCATGGACGAGCTGTACAAGTAAAGCGGCCGCGTCGAGAGATGGGGGAGGCTAACTGA
GCTAGCCGACCTTAACTGGGGAGTACTGGTCGACGTAGCTGCAAACCCTGCATGTGGGAGTGCAAACCCT
GCATGTGGGAGTGCAAACCCTGCATGTGGGAGTGCAAACCCTGCATGTGGGAGTGCAAACCCTGCATGTG
GGAGTGCAAACCCTGCATGTGGGAGACCGGTACTAGCTTAGTCATGCACCGGGCTGCAGGAATTCGATGA
CAGGCGCAGCTTCCGAGGGATTTGAGATCCAGACATGATAAGATACATTGATGAGTTTGGACAAACCAAA
ACTAGAATGCAGTGAAAAAAATGCCTTATTTGTGAAATTTGTGATGCTATTGCCTTATTTGTAACCATTA
TAAGCTGCAATAAACAAGTTAACAACAACAATTGCATTCATTTTATGTTTCAGGTTCAGGGGGAGGTGTG
GGAGGTTTTTTAAAGCAAGTAAAACCTCTACAAATGTGGTATGGCTGATTATGATCAGATCTCTCGAGGC
TAGTCTCGTGATCGATAAAATTTTGAATTTTTGTAATTTGTTTTTGTAATTCTTTAGTTTGTATGTCTGT
TGCTATTATGTCTACTATTCTTTCCCCTGCACTGTACCCCCCAATCCCCCCTTTTCTTTTAAAAGTTAAC
CGATACCGTCGAGATCCGTTCACTAATCGAATGGATCTGTCTCTGTCTCTCTCTCCACCTTCTTCTTCTA
TTCCTTCGGGCCTGTCGGGTCCCCTCGGGGTTGGGAGGTGGGTCTGAAACGATAATGGTGAATATCCCTG
CCTAACTCTATTCACTATAGAAAGTACAGCAAAAACTATTCTTAAACCTACCAAGCCTCCTACTATCATT
ATGAATAATTTTATATACCACAGCCAATTTGTTATGTTAAACCAATTCCACAAACTTGCCCATTTATCTA
ATTCCAATAATTCTTGTTCATTCTTTTCTTGCTGGTTTTGCGATTCTTCAATTAAGGAGTGTATTAAGCT
TGTGTAATTGTTAATTTCTCTGTCCCACTCCATCCAGGTCGTGTGATTCCAAATCTGTTCCAGAGATTTA
TTACTCCAACTAGCATTCCAAGGCACAGCAGTGGTGCAAATGAGTTTTCCAGAGCAACCCCAAATCCCCA
GGAGCTGTTGATCCTTTAGGTATCTTTCCACAGCCAGGATTCTTGCCTGGAGCTGCTTGATGCCCCAGAC
TGTGAGTTGCAACAGATGCTGTTGCGCCTCAATAGCCCTCAGCAAATTGTTCTGCTGCTGCACTATACCA
GACAATAATTGTCTGGCCTGTACCGTCAGCGTCATTGACGCTGCGCCCATAGTGCTTCCTGCTGCTCCCA
AGAACCCAAGGAACAAAGCTCCTATTCCCACTGCTCTTTTTTCTCTCTGCACCACTCTTCTCTTTGCCTT
GGTGGGTGCTACTCCTAATGGTTCAATTTTTACTACTTTATATTTATATAATTCACTTCTCCAATTGTCC
CTCATATCTCCTCCTCCAGGTCTGAAGATCAGCGGCCGCTTGCTGTGCGGTGGTCTTACTTTTGTTTTGC
TCTTCCTCTATCTTGTCTAAAGCTTCCTTGGTGTCTTTTATCTCTATCCTTTGATGCACACAATAGAGGG
TTGCTACTGTATTATATAATGATCTAAGTTCTTCTGATCCTGTCTGAAGGGATGGTTGTAGCTGTCCCAG
TATTTGTCTACAGCCTTCTGATGTTTCTAACAGGCCAGGATTAACTGCGAATCGTTCTAGCTCCCTGCTT
GCCCATACTATATGTTTTAATTTATATTTTTTCTTTCCCCCTGGCCTTAACCGAATTTTTTCCCATCGCG
ATCTAATTCTCCCCCGCTTAATACTGACGCTCTCGCACCCATCTCTCTCCTTCTAGCCTCCGCTAGTCAA
AATTTTTGGCGTACTCACCAGTCGCCGCCCCTCGCCTCTTGCCGTGCGCGCTTCAGCAAGCCGAGTCCTG
CGTCGAGAGAGCTCCTCTGGTTTCCCTTTCGCTTTCAAGTCCCTGTTCGGGCGCCACTGCTAGAGATTTT
CCACACTGACTAAAAGGGTCTGAGGGATCTCTAGTTACCAGAGTCACACAACAGACGGGCACACACTACT
TGAAGCACTCAAGGCAAGCTTTATTGAGGCTTAAGCAGTGGGTTCCCTAGTTAGCCAGAGAGCTCCCAGG
CTCAGATCTGGTCTAACCAGAGAGACCCCGGTTCACTAAACGAGCTCTGCTTATATAGACCTCCCACCGT
ACACGCCTACCGCCCATTTGCGTCAATGGGGCGGAGTTGTTACGACATTTTGGAAAGTCCCGTTGATTTT
GGTGCCAAAACAAACTCCCATTGACGTCAATGGGGTGGAGACTTGGAAATCCCCGTGAGTCAAACCGCTA
TCCACGCCCATTGATGTACTGCCAAAACCGCATCACCATGGTAATAGCGATGACTAATACGTAGATGTAC
TGCCAAGTAGGAAAGTCCCATAAGGTCATGTACTGGGCATAATGCCAGGCGGGCCATTTACCGTCATTGA
CGTCAATAGGGGGCGTACTTGGCATATGATACACTTGATGTACTGCCAAGTGGGCAGTTTACCGTAAATA
CTCCACCCATTGACGTCAATGGAAAGTCCCTATTGGCGTTACTATGGGAACATACGTCATTATTGACGTC
AATGGGCGGGGGTCGTTGGGCGGTCAGCCAGGCGGGCCATTTACCGTAAGTTATGTAACGCGGAACTCCA
TATATGGGCTATGAACTAATGACCCCGTAATTGATTACTATTAATAACTAGTCAATAATCAATGTCAACA
TGGCGGTAATGTTGGACATGAGCCAATATAAATGTACATATTATGATATGGATACAACGTATGCAATGGC
CAAGCTTGCAGCTCCAGCTTTTGTTCCCTTTAGTGAGGGTTAATTGCGCGCTTGGCGTAATCATGGTCAT
AGCTGTTTCCTGTGTGAAATTGTTATCCGCTCACAATTCCACACAACATACGAGCCGGAAGCATAAAGTG
TAAAGCCTGGGGTGCCTAATGAGTGAGCTAACTCACATTAATTGCGTTGCGCTCACTGCCCGCTTTCCAG
TCGGGAAACCTGTCGTGCCAGCTGCATTAATGAATCGGCCAACGCGCGGGGAGAGGCGGTTTGCGTATTG
GGCGCTCTTCCGCTTCCTCGCTCACTGACTCGCTGCGCTCGGTCGTTCGGCTGCGGCGAGCGGTATCAGC
TCACTCAAAGGCGGTAATACGGTTATCCACAGAATCAGGGGATAACGCAGGAAAGAACATGTGAGCAAAA
GGCCAGCAAAAGGCCAGGAACCGTAAAAAGGCCGCGTTGCTGGCGTTTTTCCATAGGCTCCGCCCCCCTG
ACGAGCATCACAAAAATCGACGCTCAAGTCAGAGGTGGCGAAACCCGACAGGACTATAAAGATACCAGGC
GTTTCCCCCTGGAAGCTCCCTCGTGCGCTCTCCTGTTCCGACCCTGCCGCTTACCGGATACCTGTCCGCC
TTTCTCCCTTCGGGAAGCGTGGCGCTTTCTCATAGCTCACGCTGTAGGTATCTCAGTTCGGTGTAGGTCG
TTCGCTCCAAGCTGGGCTGTGTGCACGAACCCCCCGTTCAGCCCGACCGCTGCGCCTTATCCGGTAACTA
TCGTCTTGAGTCCAACCCGGTAAGACACGACTTATCGCCACTGGCAGCAGCCACTGGTAACAGGATTAGC
AGAGCGAGGTATGTAGGCGGTGCTACAGAGTTCTTGAAGTGGTGGCCTAACTACGGCTACACTAGAAGAA
CAGTATTTGGTATCTGCGCTCTGCTGAAGCCAGTTACCTTCGGAAAAAGAGTTGGTAGCTCTTGATCCGG
CAAACAAACCACCGCTGGTAGCGGTGGTTTTTTTGTTTGCAAGCAGCAGATTACGCGCAGAAAAAAAGGA
TCTCAAGAAGATCCTTTGATCTTTTCTACGGGGTCTGACGCTCAGTGGAACGAAAACTCACGTTAAGGGA
TTTTGGTCATGAGATTATCAAAAAGGATCTTCACCTAGATCCTTTTAAATTAAAAATGAAGTTTTAAATC
AATCTAAAGTATATATGAGTAAACTTGGTCTGACAGTTACCAATGCTTAATCAGTGAGGCACCTATCTCA
GCGATCTGTCTATTTCGTTCATCCATAGTTGCCTGACTCCCCGTCGTGTAGATAACTACGATACGGGAGG
GCTTACCATCTGGCCCCAGTGCTGCAATGATACCGCGAGACCCACGCTCACCGGCTCCAGATTTATCAGC
AATAAACCAGCCAGCCGGAAGGGCCGAGCGCAGAAGTGGTCCTGCAACTTTATCCGCCTCCATCCAGTCT
ATTAATTGTTGCCGGGAAGCTAGAGTAAGTAGTTCGCCAGTTAATAGTTTGCGCAACGTTGTTGCCATTG
CTACAGGCATCGTGGTGTCACGCTCGTCGTTTGGTATGGCTTCATTCAGCTCCGGTTCCCAACGATCAAG
GCGAGTTACATGATCCCCCATGTTGTGCAAAAAAGCGGTTAGCTCCTTCGGTCCTCCGATCGTTGTCAGA
AGTAAGTTGGCCGCAGTGTTATCACTCATGGTTATGGCAGCACTGCATAATTCTCTTACTGTCATGCCAT
CCGTAAGATGCTTTTCTGTGACTGGTGAGTACTCAACCAAGTCATTCTGAGAATAGTGTATGCGGCGACC
GAGTTGCTCTTGCCCGGCGTCAATACGGGATAATACCGCGCCACATAGCAGAACTTTAAAAGTGCTCATC
ATTGGAAAACGTTCTTCGGGGCGAAAACTCTCAAGGATCTTACCGCTGTTGAGATCCAGTTCGATGTAAC
CCACTCGTGCACCCAACTGATCTTCAGCATCTTTTACTTTCACCAGCGTTTCTGGGTGAGCAAAAACAGG
AAGGCAAAATGCCGCAAAAAAGGGAATAAGGGCGACACGGAAATGTTGAATACTCATACTCTTCCTTTTT
CAATATTATTGAAGCATTTATCAGGGTTATTGTCTCATGAGCGGATACATATTTGAATGTATTTAGAAAA
ATAAACAAATAGGGGTTCCGCGCACATTTCCCCGAAAAGTGCCACCTAAATTGTAAGCGTTAATATTTTG
TTAAAATTCGCGTTAAATTTTTGTTAAATCAGCTCATTTTTTAACCAATAGGCCGAAATCGGCAAAATCC
CTTATAAATCAAAAGAATAGACCGAGATAGGGT
[37 nt withheld, positions 5284-5320]
AAAGAACGTGGACTCCAACGTCAAAGG
[49 nt withheld, positions 5348-5396]
T
[91 nt withheld, positions 5398-5488]
G
[124 nt withheld, positions 5490-5613]
CCCATTCGCCATTCAGGCTGCGCAACTGTTGGGAAGGGCGATCGGTGCGGGCCTCTTCGCTATTACGCCA
GCTGGCGAAAGGGGGATGTGCTGCAAGGCGATTAAGTTGGGTAACGCCAGGGTTTTCCCAGTCACGACGT
TGTAAAACGACGGCCAGTGAGCGCGCGTAATACGACTCACTATAGGGCGAATTGGGTACGTCCCTAGGCC
TCCAAAAAAGCCTCCTCACTACTTCTGGAATAGCTCAGAGGCCGAGGCGGCCTCGGCCTCTGCATAAATA
AAAAAAATTAGTCAGCCATGGGGCGGAGAATGGGCGGAACTGGGCGGAGTTAGGGGCGGGATGGGCGGAG
TTAGGGGCGGGATAGCTAGAGCCAGACATGATAAGATACATTGATGAGTTTGGACAAACCACAACTAGAA
TGCAGTGAAAAAAATGCTTTATTTGTGAAATTTGTGATGCTATTGCTTTATTTGTAACCATTATAAGCTG
CAATAAACAAGTTCCTCTCACTCTCTGATATTCATTTCTTTGCAAGTTATAAATACTGAATAATAAGATG
ACATGAACTACTACTGCTAGAGATTTTCCACACTGACTAAAAGGGTCTGAGGGATCTCTAGTTACCAGAG
TCACACAACAGACGGGCACACACTACTTGAAGCACTCAAGGCAAGCTTTATTGAGGCTTAAGCAGTGGGT
TCCCTAGTTAGCCAGAGAGCTCCCAGGCTCAGATCTGGTCTAACCAGAGAGACCCAGTACAAGCAAAAAG
CAGATCTTGTCTTCGTTGGGAGTGAATTAGCCCTTCCAGTCCCCCCTTTTCTTTTAAAAAGTGGCTAAGA
TCTACAGCTGCCTTGTAAGTCATTGGTCTTAAAGGTACCGAGCTCGAATTCCAGGCGGGGAGGCGGCCCA
AAGGGAGATCCGACTCGTCTGAGGGCGAAGGCGAAGACGCGGAAGAGGCCGCAGAGCCGGCAGCAGGCCG
CGGGAAGGAAGGTCCGCTGGATTGAGGGCCGAAGGGACGTAGCAGAAGGACGTCCCGCGCAGAATCCAGG
TGGCAACACAGGCGAGCAGCCATGGAAAGGACGTCAGCTTCCCCGACAACACCACGGAATTGTCAGTGCC
CAACAGCCGAGCCCCTGTCCAGCAGCGGGCAAGGCAGGCGGCGATGAGTTCCGCCGTGGCAATAGGGAGG
GGGAAAGCGAAAGTCCCGGAAAGGAGCTGACAGGTGGTGGCAATGCCCCAACCAGTGGGGGTTGCGTCAG
CAAACACAGTGCACACCACGCCACGTTGCCTGACAACGGGCCACAACTCCTCATAAAGAGACAGCAACCA
GGATTTATACAAGGAGGAGAAAATGAAAGCCATACGGGAAGCAATAGCATGATACAAAGGCATTAAAGCA
GCGTATCCACATAGCGTAAAAGGAGCAACATAGTTAAGAATACCAGTCAATCTTTCACAAATTTTGTAAT
CCAGAGGTTGATTGTCGACTCTAGACTCGACTCTAGAGGATCCCCCTGTTCCACCTCTTGAAGGCTATGT
AGGCCACAAGGCCCACAACCACAGCAGCCAGGATGGAGCAATAGACAGGGATGAGGTTGTCGGTGGTGCC
TCGGGTCACCACGGGCTGGGAGCTGCCCATCACTGTGGTCACCACACCTGCCACCGTGCTGGCTATGAGG
TCTTGTTCTGGAGGTGCCTCAGGCTCCTGGGTGCTGGGGGCTGTGCTGTCCGAGCCCTCTGGGGGTGTGG
ACCGTGTAATCCAACGGCCAGGGATCTCCTCGCACTCGGCGTCGGCCCAGCGTGTGCACTCGCGGAGCTG
GCGCTCGGTGTCCTCGCACACGGTGCAGGGCAGGCACGGGTCCACGTGGTTGGCCTCGTCGGAATACGTG
CCGTCGGGGCACTCCTCGCACACGGTGTTCTGCTTGTCCTGGCAGGAGAACACGAGGCCCGAGCCCGCCT
CGCACACGCGGCACGCCTCGCAGCGCCCAGTCGTCTCATCCTGGTAGTAGCCGTAGGCGCAGCGGCACAC
GGCGTCGTCGGCCTCCACGCACGGCGCCGACATGCTCTGGAGCCCCACGCACTCGGTGCACGGCTTGCAC
GGCTCGGTCGCGCTCACCACGTCGGAGAACGTCACGCTGTCCAGGCAGGGCTCACACACGGTCTGGTTGG
CTCCACAAGGCTGGGCCACACCCTCGCCCAGGTTGCAGGCTTTGCAGCACTCACCGCTGTGTGTGTACAG
GCCTGTGGGGCATGCCTCCTTGGCACCTCCAAGGGACACCCCCAGAAGCAGCAACAGCAGCAGGCGCGGC
CCGTCCATGGCGCGGCCGGTGGCACCTGCCCCCATCGCCCGCCTCCCGCGGCAGCGCTCGACTTCCAGCT
CGGTCCGCTTTGCGGACTGATGGGGCTGCGCTGCGCTGCGCTCCAGCGCCCCCCCTGCCCGCCGGAGCTG
GCCGCGGCCCGAATTCCTGCAGCCCGGGGGATCCCCCTGGGGAGAGAGGTCGGTGATTCGGTCAACGAGG
GAGCCGACTGCCGACGTGCGCTCCGGAGGCTTGCAGAATGCGGAACACCGCGCGGGCAGGAACAGGGCCC
ACACTACCGCCCCACACCCCGCCTCCCGCACCGCCCCTTCCCGGCCGCTGCTCTCGGCGCGCCCTGCTGA
GCAGCCGCTATTGGCCACAGCCCATCGCGGTCGGCGCGCTGCCATTGCTCCCTGGCGCTGTCCGTCTGCG
AGGGTACTAGTGAGACGTGCGGCTTCCGTTTGTCACGTCCGGCACGCCGCGAACCGCAAGGAACCTTCCC
GACTTAGGGGCGGAGCAGGAAGCGTCGCCGGGGGGCCCACAAGGGTAGCGGCGAAGATCCGGGTGACGCT
GCGAACGGACGTGAAGAATGTGCGAGACCCAGGGTCGGCGCCGCTGCGTTTCCCGGAACCACGCCCAGAG
CAGCCGCGTCCCTGCGCAAACCCAGGGCTGCCTTGGAAAAGGCGCAACCCCAACCCCGTGGAATTCGATA
TCAAGCTTCTCGAGGGTAGGCGTGTACGGTGGGAGGCCTATATAAGCAGAGCTCGTTTAGTGAACCGTCA
GATCGCCTGGAGACGCCATCCACGCTGTTTTGACCTCCATAGAAGACACCGGGACCGATCCAGCCTCCGC
GGAATTCACCATGGTGAGCAAGGGCGAGGAGCTGTTCACCGGGGTGGTGCCCATCCTGGTCGAGCTGGAC
GGCGACGTAAACGGCCACAAGTTCAGCGTGTCCGGCGAGGGCGAGGGCGATGCCACCTACGGCAAGCTGA
CCCTGAAGTTCATCTGCACCACCGGCAAGCTGCCCGTGCCCTGGCCCACCCTCGTGACCACCCTGACCTA
CGGCGTGCAGTGCTTCAGCCGCTACCCCGACCACATGAAGCAGCACGACTTCTTCAAGTCCGCCATGCCC
GAAGGCTACGTCCAGGAGCGCACCATCTTCTTCAAGGACGACGGCAACTACAAGACCCGCGCCGAGGTGA
AGTTCGAGGGCGACACCCTGGTGAACCGCATCGAGCTGAAGGGCATCGACTTCAAGGAGGACGGCAACAT
CCTGGGGCACAAGCTGGAGTACAACTACAACAGCCACAACGTCTATATCATGGCCGACAAGCAGAAGAAC
GGCATCAAGGTGAACTTCAAGATCCGCCACAACATCGAGGACGGCAGCGTGCAGCTCGCCGACCACTACC
AGCAGAACACCCCCATCGGCGACGGCCCCGTGCTGCTGCCCGACAACCACTACCTGAGCACCCAGTCCGC
CCTGAGCAAAGACCCCAACGAGAAGCGCGATCACATGGTCCTGCTGGAGTTCGTGACCGCCGCCG
Features (pLannotate 1.2.2; 34 found; start..end, strand, type, name):
    259..278     +  misc_feature   MCS (fragment): pBluescript multiple cloning site
    306..440     -  polyA_signal   SV40 poly(A) signal: SV40 polyadenylation signal
    463..547     -  CDS            large T antigen (fragment): large T antigen from SV40 (simian virus 40)
    577..694     -  misc_feature   cPPT/CTS: central polypurine tract and central termination sequence of HIV-1
    713..813     -  CDS            Rev (fragment): human immunodeficiency virus 1 (HIV-1) Rev protein; rev; enhances nuclear export of unspliced and incompletely spliced viral mRNAs
   1190..1423    -  misc_feature   RRE: The Rev response element (RRE) of HIV-1 allows for Rev-dependent mRNA export from the nucleus to the cytoplasm.
   1569..1932    -  CDS            HIV-1 gag (fragment): gag protein from human immunodeficiency virus 1; gag
   1916..2041    -  misc_feature   HIV-1 Ψ: packaging signal of human immunodeficiency virus type 1
   2088..2268    -  LTR            5' LTR (truncated): truncated 5' long terminal repeat (LTR) from HIV-1
   2283..2486    -  promoter       CMV promoter: human cytomegalovirus (CMV) immediate early promoter
   2487..2866    -  enhancer       CMV enhancer: human cytomegalovirus immediate early enhancer
   2967..2985    -  promoter       T3 promoter: promoter for bacteriophage T3 RNA polymerase
   3030..3046    -  protein_bind   lac operator: The lac repressor binds to the lac operator to inhibit transcription in E. coli. This inhibition can be relieved by adding lactose or isopropyl-β-D-thiogalactopyranoside (IPTG). lac repressor encoded by lacI
   3054..3084    -  promoter       lac promoter: promoter for the E. coli lac operon
   3099..3120    -  protein_bind   CAP binding site: CAP binding activates transcription in the presence of cAMP. E. coli catabolite activator protein
   3133..3225    -  CDS            lacI (fragment): lac repressor; lacI; The lac repressor binds to the lac operator to inhibit transcription in E. coli. This inhibition can be relieved by adding lactose or isopropyl-β-D-thiogalactopyranoside (IPTG).
   3408..3996    -  rep_origin     ori: high-copy-number ColE1/pMB1/pBR322/pUC origin of replication
   4167..5027    -  CDS            AmpR: β-lactamase; bla; confers resistance to ampicillin, carbenicillin, and related antibiotics
   5028..5132    -  promoter       AmpR promoter: bla
   5185..5613    -  rep_origin     f1 ori (sequence partly withheld): f1 bacteriophage origin of replication; arrow indicates direction of (+) strand synthesis
   5618..5773    -  CDS            lacZα (fragment): LacZα fragment of β-galactosidase; lacZ fragment
   5781..5799    +  promoter       T7 promoter: promoter for bacteriophage T7 RNA polymerase
   5820..5955    -  rep_origin     SV40 ori: SV40 origin of replication
   5995..6116    -  polyA_signal   SV40 poly(A) signal: SV40 polyadenylation signal
   6188..6421    -  LTR            3' LTR (ΔU3): self-inactivating 3' long terminal repeat (LTR) from HIV-1
   6423..6491    -  CDS            nef (fragment): NEF_HV1Z2 - Experimental evidence at protein level: Swiss-Prot protein existence level 1. Extracellular Nef protein targets CD4(+) T-lymphocytes for apoptosis by interacting with CXCR4 surface receptors. From Human immunodeficiency virus type 1 group M subtype D (isolate Z2/CDC-Z34) (HIV-1).
   6508..7096    -  misc_feature   WPRE: woodchuck hepatitis virus posttranscriptional regulatory element
   7110..7128    -  misc_feature   MCS (fragment): pUC18/19 multiple cloning site
   7131..7958    -  CDS            NGFR (fragment): TNR16_HUMAN - Also known as TNFRSF16. Experimental evidence at protein level: Swiss-Prot protein existence level 1. Low affinity receptor which can bind to NGF, BDNF, NTF3, and NTF4. Forms a heterodimeric receptor with SORCS2 that binds the precursor forms of NGF, BDNF and NTF3 with high affinity, and has much lower affinity for mature NGF and BDNF (PubMed:24908487). Plays an important role in differentiation and survival of specific neuronal populations during development (By similarity). Can mediate cell survival as well as cell death of neural cells. Plays a role in the inactivation of RHOA
   8073..8097    -  misc_feature   MCS (fragment): pBluescript multiple cloning site
   8100..8610    -  promoter       hPGK promoter: human phosphoglycerate kinase 1 promoter
   8613..8636    +  misc_feature   MCS (fragment): pBluescript multiple cloning site
   8638..8676    +  promoter       minimal CMV promoter: human cytomegalovirus (CMV) immediate early promoter
   8774..35      +  CDS            EGFP (across the origin): the original enhanced GFP (Yang et al., 1996) mammalian codon-optimized
