[The description below was written by a language model from this plasmid's Addgene catalogue record and pLannotate feature annotations shown in this document.]
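Description:
AB.pCCL.sin.cPPT.GFP.miR-188-3p.sensor.PGK.dNGFR.WPRE is a third-generation, self-inactivating HIV-1 lentiviral transfer plasmid built to report the activity of human miR-188-3p in transduced cells. It is propagated in E. coli through a high-copy ColE1/pUC origin with ampicillin resistance, and the backbone also carries an f1 origin and an SV40 origin. The viral genome is transcribed from a chimeric CMV enhancer/promoter fused to a truncated 5' LTR. It contains the Ψ packaging signal with a partial gag fragment, the RRE, the cPPT/CTS, a WPRE and a ΔU3 3' LTR, so the integrated provirus lacks LTR promoter activity. There is no drug selection in mammalian cells, and transduced cells are instead identified by the two markers, eGFP and NGFR.

The payload is a bidirectional expression unit. The human PGK promoter drives a truncated NGFR (dNGFR, annotated as an NGFR fragment) in one direction, with the WPRE downstream. A minimal CMV promoter placed back to back with PGK drives EGFP in the opposite direction, ending in an SV40 polyadenylation signal. The 171 bp miR-188-3p sensor insert, cloned between NheI and AgeI sites, is not annotated in the feature table. The construct name and the sensor design imply that it lies in the EGFP transcript, presumably as microRNA target sites in the 3' untranslated region, though the record does not describe its composition.

In such a design, miR-188-3p activity suppresses EGFP while dNGFR is unaffected and serves as an internal normaliser for transduction and expression level. The ratio of the two markers therefore gives a readout of microRNA activity. The plasmid comes from work on microRNA sensor and decoy libraries. The sequenced record (9,458 nt) is slightly shorter than the stated total size of 9,480 bp.
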