Addgene plasmid #85877: AB.pCCL.sin.cPPT.GFP.miR-188-3p.sensor.PGK.dNGFR.WPRE
Purpose: Sensor Plasmid
Depositing lab: Brian Brown. Depositing organization: Icahn School of Medicine at Mount Sinai. Publication: High-throughput assessment of microRNA activity and function using microRNA sensor and decoy libraries. Mullokandov G, Baccarini A, Ruzo A, Jayaprakash AD, Tung N, Israelow B, Evans MJ, Sachidanandam R, Brown BD. Nat Methods. 2012 Jul 1;9(8):840-6. doi: 10.1038/nmeth.2078. PubMed 22751203.
Backbone
  Vector backbone: AB.pCCL.sin.cPPT.GFP.PGK.dNGFR.WPRE
  Backbone size w/o insert (bp): 9309
  Total vector size (bp): 9480
  Vector type: Lentiviral
  Selectable markers: eGFP , NGFR
Growth in bacteria
  Bacterial resistance: Ampicillin, 100 μg/mL
  Growth temperature: 37°C
  Growth strain: NEB Stable
  Copy number: High Copy
Gene/Insert
  Gene/Insert name: miR-188-3p Sensor
  Species: H. sapiens (human)
  Insert size (bp): 171
  Entrez Gene: MIR188 (a.k.a. MIRN188, miR-188)
  Promoter: PGK
  Cloning method: Restriction Enzyme; 5′ cloning site NheI (not destroyed); 3′ cloning site AgeI (not destroyed)
  Sequencing primers: 5′ AACAGACATACAAACTAAAG
Terms and licenses: Academic/Nonprofit Terms; Industry Terms: Not Available to Industry
How to cite: AB.pCCL.sin.cPPT.GFP.miR-188-3p.sensor.PGK.dNGFR.WPRE was a gift from Brian Brown (Addgene plasmid # 85877 ; http://n2t.net/addgene:85877 ; RRID:Addgene_85877)
